>Addgene plasmid #76379 | MAP2K3 gRNA (BRDN0001147291) | addgene full sequence | sequence record 185726 | Addgene Assembled Sequence
CCCGGGTGCAAAGATGGATAAAGTTTTAAACAGAGAGGAATCTTTGCAGCTAATGGACCTTCTAGGTCTT
GAAAGGAGTGGGAATTGGCTCCGGTGCCCGTCAGTGGGCAGAGCGCACATCGCCCACAGTCCCCGAGAAG
TTGGGGGGAGGGGTCGGCAATTGATCCGGTGCCTAGAGAAGGTGGCGCGGGGTAAACTGGGAAAGTGATG
TCGTGTACTGGCTCCGCCTTTTTCCCGAGGGTGGGGGAGAACCGTATATAAGTGCAGTAGTCGCCGTGAA
CGTTCTTTTTCGCAACGGGTTTGCCGCCAGAACACAGGTAAGTGCCGTGTGTGGTTCCCGCGGGCCTGGC
CTCTTTACGGGTTATGGCCCTTGCGTGCCTTGAATTACTTCCACCTGGCTGCAGTACGTGATTCTTGATC
CCGAGCTTCGGGTTGGAAGTGGGTGGGAGAGTTCGAGGCCTTGCGCTTAAGGAGCCCCTTCGCCTCGTGC
TTGAGTTGAGGCCTGGCCTGGGCGCTGGGGCCGCCGCGTGCGAATCTGGTGGCACCTTCGCGCCTGTCTC
GCTGCTTTCGATAAGTCTCTAGCCATTTAAAATTTTTGATGACCTGCTGCGACGCTTTTTTTCTGGCAAG
ATAGTCTTGTAAATGCGGGCCAAGATCTGCACACTGGTATTTCGGTTTTTGGGGCCGCGGGCGGCGACGG
GGCCCGTGCGTCCCAGCGCACATGTTCGGCGAGGCGGGGCCTGCGAGCGCGGCCACCGAGAATCGGACGG
GGGTAGTCTCAAGCTGGCCGGCCTGCTCTGGTGCCTGGCCTCGCGCCGCCGTGTATCGCCCCGCCCTGGG
CGGCAAGGCTGGCCCGGTCGGCACCAGTTGCGTGAGCGGAAAGATGGCCGCTTCCCGGCCCTGCTGCAGG
GAGCTCAAAATGGAGGACGCGGCGCTCGGGAGAGCGGGCGGGTGAGTCACCCACACAAAGGAAAAGGGCC
TTTCCGTCCTCAGCCGTCGCTTCATGTGACTCCACGGAGTACCGGGCGCCGTCCAGGCACCTCGATTAGT
TCTCGAGCTTTTGGAGTACGTCGTCTTTAGGTTGGGGGGAGGGGTTTTATGCGATGGAGTTTCCCCACAC
TGAGTGGGTGGAGACTGAAGTTAGGCCAGCTTGGCACTTGATGTAATTCTCCTTGGAATTTGCCCTTTTT
GAGTTTGGATCTTGGTTCATTCTCAAGCCTCAGACAGTGGTTCAAAGTTTTTTTCTTCCATTTCAGGTGT
CGTGACGTACGGCCACCATGACCGAGTACAAGCCCACGGTGCGCCTCGCCACCCGCGACGACGTCCCCAG
GGCCGTACGCACCCTCGCCGCCGCGTTCGCCGACTACCCCGCCACGCGCCACACCGTCGATCCGGACCGC
CACATCGAGCGGGTCACCGAGCTGCAAGAACTCTTCCTCACGCGCGTCGGGCTCGACATCGGCAAGGTGT
GGGTCGCGGACGACGGCGCCGCCGTGGCGGTCTGGACCACGCCGGAGAGCGTCGAAGCGGGGGCGGTGTT
CGCCGAGATCGGCCCGCGCATGGCCGAGTTGAGCGGTTCCCGGCTGGCCGCGCAGCAACAGATGGAAGGC
CTCCTGGCGCCGCACCGGCCCAAGGAGCCCGCGTGGTTCCTGGCCACCGTCGGAGTCTCGCCCGACCACC
AGGGCAAGGGTCTGGGCAGCGCCGTCGTGCTCCCCGGAGTGGAGGCGGCCGAGCGCGCCGGGGTGCCCGC
CTTCCTGGAGACCTCCGCGCCCCGCAACCTCCCCTTCTACGAGCGGCTCGGCTTCACCGTCACCGCCGAC
GTCGAGGTGCCCGAAGGACCGCGCACCTGGTGCATGACCCGCAAGCCCGGTGCCTGAACGCGTTAAGTCG
ACAATCAACCTCTGGATTACAAAATTTGTGAAAGATTGACTGGTATTCTTAACTATGTTGCTCCTTTTAC
GCTATGTGGATACGCTGCTTTAATGCCTTTGTATCATGCTATTGCTTCCCGTATGGCTTTCATTTTCTCC
TCCTTGTATAAATCCTGGTTGCTGTCTCTTTATGAGGAGTTGTGGCCCGTTGTCAGGCAACGTGGCGTGG
TGTGCACTGTGTTTGCTGACGCAACCCCCACTGGTTGGGGCATTGCCACCACCTGTCAGCTCCTTTCCGG
GACTTTCGCTTTCCCCCTCCCTATTGCCACGGCGGAACTCATCGCCGCCTGCCTTGCCCGCTGCTGGACA
GGGGCTCGGCTGTTGGGCACTGACAATTCCGTGGTGTTGTCGGGGAAATCATCGTCCTTTCCTTGGCTGC
TCGCCTGTGTTGCCACCTGGATTCTGCGCGGGACGTCCTTCTGCTACGTCCCTTCGGCCCTCAATCCAGC
GGACCTTCCTTCCCGCGGCCTGCTGCCGGCTCTGCGGCCTCTTCCGCGTCTTCGCCTTCGCCCTCAGACG
AGTCGGATCTCCCTTTGGGCCGCCTCCCCGCGTCGACTTTAAGACCAATGACTTACAAGGCAGCTGTAGA
TCTTAGCCACTTTTTAAAAGAAAAGGGGGGACTGGAAGGGCTAATTCACTCCCAACGAAGACAAGATCTG
CTTTTTGCTTGTACTGGGTCTCTCTGGTTAGACCAGATCTGAGCCTGGGAGCTCTCTGGCTAACTAGGGA
ACCCACTGCTTAAGCCTCAATAAAGCTTGCCTTGAGTGCTTCAAGTAGTGTGTGCCCGTCTGTTGTGTGA
CTCTGGTAACTAGAGATCCCTCAGACCCTTTTAGTCAGTGTGGAAAATCTCTAGCAGTACGTATAGTAGT
TCATGTCATCTTATTATTCAGTATTTATAACTTGCAAAGAAATGAATATCAGAGAGTGAGAGGAACTTGT
TTATTGCAGCTTATAATGGTTACAAATAAAGCAATAGCATCACAAATTTCACAAATAAAGCATTTTTTTC
ACTGCATTCTAGTTGTGGTTTGTCCAAACTCATCAATGTATCTTATCATGTCTGGCTCTAGCTATCCCGC
CCCTAACTCCGCCCATCCCGCCCCTAACTCCGCCCAGTTCCGCCCATTCTCCGCCCCATGGCTGACTAAT
TTTTTTTATTTATGCAGAGGCCGAGGCCGCCTCGGCCTCTGAGCTATTCCAGAAGTAGTGAGGAGGCTTT
TTTGGAGGCCTAGGGACGTACCCAATTCGCCCTATAGTGAGTCGTATTACGCGCGCTCACTGGCCGTCGT
TTTACAACGTCGTGACTGGGAAAACCCTGGCGTTACCCAACTTAATCGCCTTGCAGCACATCCCCCTTTC
GCCAGCTGGCGTAATAGCGAAGAGGCCCGCACCGATCGCCCTTCCCAACAGTTGCGCAGCCTGAATGGCG
AATGGG
[124 nt withheld, positions 3367-3490]
C
[91 nt withheld, positions 3492-3582]
A
[49 nt withheld, positions 3584-3632]
CCTTTGACGTTGGAGTCCACGTTCTTT
[37 nt withheld, positions 3660-3696]
ACCCTATCTCGGTCTATTCTTTTGATTTATAAGGGATTTTGCCGATTTCGGCCTATTGGTTAAAAAATGA
GCTGATTTAACAAAAATTTAACGCGAATTTTAACAAAATATTAACGCTTACAATTTAGGTGGCACTTTTC
GGGGAAATGTGCGCGGAACCCCTATTTGTTTATTTTTCTAAATACATTCAAATATGTATCCGCTCATGAG
ACAATAACCCTGATAAATGCTTCAATAATATTGAAAAAGGAAGAGTATGAGTATTCAACATTTCCGTGTC
GCCCTTATTCCCTTTTTTGCGGCATTTTGCCTTCCTGTTTTTGCTCACCCAGAAACGCTGGTGAAAGTAA
AAGATGCTGAAGATCAGTTGGGTGCACGAGTGGGTTACATCGAACTGGATCTCAACAGCGGTAAGATCCT
TGAGAGTTTTCGCCCCGAAGAACGTTTTCCAATGATGAGCACTTTTAAAGTTCTGCTATGTGGCGCGGTA
TTATCCCGTATTGACGCCGGGCAAGAGCAACTCGGTCGCCGCATACACTATTCTCAGAATGACTTGGTTG
AGTACTCACCAGTCACAGAAAAGCATCTTACGGATGGCATGACAGTAAGAGAATTATGCAGTGCTGCCAT
AACCATGAGTGATAACACTGCGGCCAACTTACTTCTGACAACGATCGGAGGACCGAAGGAGCTAACCGCT
TTTTTGCACAACATGGGGGATCATGTAACTCGCCTTGATCGTTGGGAACCGGAGCTGAATGAAGCCATAC
CAAACGACGAGCGTGACACCACGATGCCTGTAGCAATGGCAACAACGTTGCGCAAACTATTAACTGGCGA
ACTACTTACTCTAGCTTCCCGGCAACAATTAATAGACTGGATGGAGGCGGATAAAGTTGCAGGACCACTT
CTGCGCTCGGCCCTTCCGGCTGGCTGGTTTATTGCTGATAAATCTGGAGCCGGTGAGCGTGGGTCTCGCG
GTATCATTGCAGCACTGGGGCCAGATGGTAAGCCCTCCCGTATCGTAGTTATCTACACGACGGGGAGTCA
GGCAACTATGGATGAACGAAATAGACAGATCGCTGAGATAGGTGCCTCACTGATTAAGCATTGGTAACTG
TCAGACCAAGTTTACTCATATATACTTTAGATTGATTTAAAACTTCATTTTTAATTTAAAAGGATCTAGG
TGAAGATCCTTTTTGATAATCTCATGACCAAAATCCCTTAACGTGAGTTTTCGTTCCACTGAGCGTCAGA
CCCCGTAGAAAAGATCAAAGGATCTTCTTGAGATCCTTTTTTTCTGCGCGTAATCTGCTGCTTGCAAACA
AAAAAACCACCGCTACCAGCGGTGGTTTGTTTGCCGGATCAAGAGCTACCAACTCTTTTTCCGAAGGTAA
CTGGCTTCAGCAGAGCGCAGATACCAAATACTGTTCTTCTAGTGTAGCCGTAGTTAGGCCACCACTTCAA
GAACTCTGTAGCACCGCCTACATACCTCGCTCTGCTAATCCTGTTACCAGTGGCTGCTGCCAGTGGCGAT
AAGTCGTGTCTTACCGGGTTGGACTCAAGACGATAGTTACCGGATAAGGCGCAGCGGTCGGGCTGAACGG
GGGGTTCGTGCACACAGCCCAGCTTGGAGCGAACGACCTACACCGAACTGAGATACCTACAGCGTGAGCT
ATGAGAAAGCGCCACGCTTCCCGAAGGGAGAAAGGCGGACAGGTATCCGGTAAGCGGCAGGGTCGGAACA
GGAGAGCGCACGAGGGAGCTTCCAGGGGGAAACGCCTGGTATCTTTATAGTCCTGTCGGGTTTCGCCACC
TCTGACTTGAGCGTCGATTTTTGTGATGCTCGTCAGGGGGGCGGAGCCTATGGAAAAACGCCAGCAACGC
GGCCTTTTTACGGTTCCTGGCCTTTTGCTGGCCTTTTGCTCACATGTTCTTTCCTGCGTTATCCCCTGAT
TCTGTGGATAACCGTATTACCGCCTTTGAGTGAGCTGATACCGCTCGCCGCAGCCGAACGACCGAGCGCA
GCGAGTCAGTGAGCGAGGAAGCGGAAGAGCGCCCAATACGCAAACCGCCTCTCCCCGCGCGTTGGCCGAT
TCATTAATGCAGCTGGCACGACAGGTTTCCCGACTGGAAAGCGGGCAGTGAGCGCAACGCAATTAATGTG
AGTTAGCTCACTCATTAGGCACCCCAGGCTTTACACTTTATGCTTCCGGCTCGTATGTTGTGTGGAATTG
TGAGCGGATAACAATTTCACACAGGAAACAGCTATGACCATGATTACGCCAAGCGCGCAATTAACCCTCA
CTAAAGGGAACAAAAGCTGGAGCTGCAAGCTTAATGTAGTCTTATGCAATACTCTTGTAGTCTTGCAACA
TGGTAACGATGAGTTAGCAACATGCCTTACAAGGAGAGAAAAAGCACCGTGCATGCCGATTGGTGGAAGT
AAGGTGGTACGATCGTGCCTTATTAGGAAGGCAACAGACGGGTCTGACATGGATTGGACGAACCACTGAA
TTGCCGCATTGCAGAGATATTGTATTTAAGTGCCTAGCTCGATACATAAACGGGTCTCTCTGGTTAGACC
AGATCTGAGCCTGGGAGCTCTCTGGCTAACTAGGGAACCCACTGCTTAAGCCTCAATAAAGCTTGCCTTG
AGTGCTTCAAGTAGTGTGTGCCCGTCTGTTGTGTGACTCTGGTAACTAGAGATCCCTCAGACCCTTTTAG
TCAGTGTGGAAAATCTCTAGCAGTGGCGCCCGAACAGGGACTTGAAAGCGAAAGGGAAACCAGAGGAGCT
CTCTCGACGCAGGACTCGGCTTGCTGAAGCGCGCACGGCAAGAGGCGAGGGGCGGCGACTGGTGAGTACG
CCAAAAATTTTGACTAGCGGAGGCTAGAAGGAGAGAGATGGGTGCGAGAGCGTCAGTATTAAGCGGGGGA
GAATTAGATCGCGATGGGAAAAAATTCGGTTAAGGCCAGGGGGAAAGAAAAAATATAAATTAAAACATAT
AGTATGGGCAAGCAGGGAGCTAGAACGATTCGCAGTTAATCCTGGCCTGTTAGAAACATCAGAAGGCTGT
AGACAAATACTGGGACAGCTACAACCATCCCTTCAGACAGGATCAGAAGAACTTAGATCATTATATAATA
CAGTAGCAACCCTCTATTGTGTGCATCAAAGGATAGAGATAAAAGACACCAAGGAAGCTTTAGACAAGAT
AGAGGAAGAGCAAAACAAAAGTAAGACCACCGCACAGCAAGCGGCCGCTGATCTTCAGACCTGGAGGAGG
AGATATGAGGGACAATTGGAGAAGTGAATTATATAAATATAAAGTAGTAAAAATTGAACCATTAGGAGTA
GCACCCACCAAGGCAAAGAGAAGAGTGGTGCAGAGAGAAAAAAGAGCAGTGGGAATAGGAGCTTTGTTCC
TTGGGTTCTTGGGAGCAGCAGGAAGCACTATGGGCGCAGCGTCAATGACGCTGACGGTACAGGCCAGACA
ATTATTGTCTGGTATAGTGCAGCAGCAGAACAATTTGCTGAGGGCTATTGAGGCGCAACAGCATCTGTTG
CAACTCACAGTCTGGGGCATCAAGCAGCTCCAGGCAAGAATCCTGGCTGTGGAAAGATACCTAAAGGATC
AACAGCTCCTGGGGATTTGGGGTTGCTCTGGAAAACTCATTTGCACCACTGCTGTGCCTTGGAATGCTAG
TTGGAGTAATAAATCTCTGGAACAGATTTGGAATCACACGACCTGGATGGAGTGGGACAGAGAAATTAAC
AATTACACAAGCTTAATACACTCCTTAATTGAAGAATCGCAAAACCAGCAAGAAAAGAATGAACAAGAAT
TATTGGAATTAGATAAATGGGCAAGTTTGTGGAATTGGTTTAACATAACAAATTGGCTGTGGTATATAAA
ATTATTCATAATGATAGTAGGAGGCTTGGTAGGTTTAAGAATAGTTTTTGCTGTACTTTCTATAGTGAAT
AGAGTTAGGCAGGGATATTCACCATTATCGTTTCAGACCCACCTCCCAACCCCGAGGGGACCCAGAGAGG
GCCTATTTCCCATGATTCCTTCATATTTGCATATACGATACAAGGCTGTTAGAGAGATAATTAGAATTAA
TTTGACTGTAAACACAAAGATATTAGTACAAAATACGTGACGTAGAAAGTAATAATTTCTTGGGTAGTTT
GCAGTTTTAAAATTATGTTTTAAAATGGACTATCATATGCTTACCGTAACTTGAAAGTATTTCGATTTCT
TGGCTTTATATATCTTGTGGAAAGGACGAAACACCGAAGCTGTCGGTGATCCACAGGTTTTAGAGCTAGA
AATAGCAAGTTAAAATAAGGCTAGTCCGTTATCAACTTGAAAAAGTGGCACCGAGTCGGTGCTTTTTTAA
GCTTGGCGTAACTAGATCTTGAGACAAATGGCAGTATTCATCCACAATTTTAAAAGAAAAGGGGGGATTG
GGGGGTACAGTGCAGGGGAAAGAATAGTAGACATAATAGCAACAGACATACAAACTAAAGAATTACAAAA
ACAAATTACAAAAATTCAAAATTTTCGGGTTTATTACAGGGACAGCAGAGATCCACTTTGGCGCCGGCTC
GAGGGGG
Features (pLannotate 1.2.2; 29 found; start..end, strand, type, name):
     14..80      +  CDS            small t antigen (fragment): SV40 (simian virus 40) small t antigen
    106..317     +  promoter       EF-1α core promoter: core promoter for human elongation factor EF-1α
    318..1256    +  intron         EF-1α intron A: intron upstream of the start codon of human EF-1α
   1278..1877    +  CDS            PuroR (fragment): puromycin N-acetyltransferase; pac from Streptomyces; confers resistance to puromycin
   1893..2481    +  misc_feature   WPRE: woodchuck hepatitis virus posttranscriptional regulatory element
   2532..2551    +  misc_feature   cPPT/CTS (fragment): central polypurine tract and central termination sequence of HIV-1
   2553..2786    +  LTR            3' LTR (ΔU3): self-inactivating 3' long terminal repeat (LTR) from HIV-1
   2864..2985    +  polyA_signal   SV40 poly(A) signal: SV40 polyadenylation signal
   3025..3160    +  rep_origin     SV40 ori: SV40 origin of replication
   3181..3199    -  promoter       T7 promoter: promoter for bacteriophage T7 RNA polymerase
   3207..3362    +  CDS            lacZα (fragment): LacZα fragment of β-galactosidase; lacZ fragment
   3367..3795    +  rep_origin     f1 ori (sequence partly withheld): f1 bacteriophage origin of replication; arrow indicates direction of (+) strand synthesis
   3848..3952    +  promoter       AmpR promoter: bla
   3953..4813    +  CDS            AmpR: β-lactamase; bla; confers resistance to ampicillin, carbenicillin, and related antibiotics
   4984..5572    +  rep_origin     ori: high-copy-number ColE1/pMB1/pBR322/pUC origin of replication
   5755..5847    +  CDS            lacI (fragment): lac repressor; lacI; The lac repressor binds to the lac operator to inhibit transcription in E. coli. This inhibition can be relieved by adding lactose or isopropyl-β-D-thiogalactopyranoside (IPTG).
   5860..5881    +  protein_bind   CAP binding site: CAP binding activates transcription in the presence of cAMP. E. coli catabolite activator protein
   5896..5926    +  promoter       lac promoter: promoter for the E. coli lac operon
   5934..5950    +  protein_bind   lac operator: The lac repressor binds to the lac operator to inhibit transcription in E. coli. This inhibition can be relieved by adding lactose or isopropyl-β-D-thiogalactopyranoside (IPTG). lac repressor encoded by lacI
   5995..6013    +  promoter       T3 promoter: promoter for bacteriophage T3 RNA polymerase
   6041..6267    +  promoter       RSV promoter: Rous sarcoma virus enhancer/promoter
   6268..6448    +  LTR            5' LTR (truncated): truncated 5' long terminal repeat (LTR) from HIV-1
   6495..6620    +  misc_feature   HIV-1 Ψ: packaging signal of human immunodeficiency virus type 1
   6604..6967    +  CDS            HIV-1 gag (fragment): gag protein from human immunodeficiency virus 1; gag
   7113..7346    +  misc_feature   RRE: The Rev response element (RRE) of HIV-1 allows for Rev-dependent mRNA export from the nucleus to the cytoplasm.
   7723..7749    +  CDS            Rev (fragment): human immunodeficiency virus 1 (HIV-1) Rev protein; rev; enhances nuclear export of unspliced and incompletely spliced viral mRNAs
   7753..7993    +  promoter       U6 promoter: RNA polymerase III promoter for human U6 snRNA
   8023..8098    +  misc_RNA       gRNA scaffold: guide RNA scaffold for the Streptococcus pyogenes CRISPR/Cas9 system
   8154..8271    +  misc_feature   cPPT/CTS: central polypurine tract and central termination sequence of HIV-1
