[The description below was written by a language model from this plasmid's Addgene catalogue record and pLannotate feature annotations shown in this document.]
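Description:
MAP2K3 gRNA (BRDN0001147291) is a third-generation lentiviral guide RNA plasmid built on the lentiGuide-Puro backbone and designed to target human MAP2K3 (also known as MEK3 or MKK3), a MAP kinase kinase gene. It is propagated in E. coli as a high-copy plasmid through a ColE1/pUC-type origin with ampicillin selection from the β-lactamase gene. The backbone also carries an f1 origin, an SV40 origin and poly(A) signal, and remnants of lac and T7/T3 cloning-vector sequence.

The viral genome is driven by an RSV promoter fused to a truncated HIV-1 5' LTR, which makes transcription Tat-independent. This is followed by the Ψ packaging signal with a partial gag region, and the Rev response element for nuclear export of the full-length RNA. Downstream, a human U6 RNA polymerase III promoter expresses the MAP2K3-specific spacer joined to the Streptococcus pyogenes Cas9 guide RNA scaffold. A central polypurine tract (cPPT/CTS) follows the guide cassette. An EF-1α core promoter with its intron A then drives the puromycin N-acetyltransferase gene, allowing selection of transduced mammalian cells. A WPRE enhances expression of this transcript, and the ΔU3 self-inactivating 3' LTR disables LTR promoter activity after integration.

The plasmid does not encode Cas9, so it must be paired with a separate Cas9 vector or used in cells that already express the nuclease. According to the record, the guide was designed against two MAP2K3 reference transcripts and belongs to a human kinome gRNA collection. Its use is therefore CRISPR knockout of MAP2K3, either individually or as part of kinase-focused loss-of-function studies.
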