Addgene plasmid #76379: MAP2K3 gRNA (BRDN0001147291)
Purpose: 3rd generation lentiviral gRNA plasmid targeting human MAP2K3
Depositing lab: John Doench & David Root. Depositing organization: Broad Institute. Publication: Optimized sgRNA design to maximize activity and minimize off-target effects of CRISPR-Cas9. Doench JG, Fusi N, Sullender M, Hegde M, Vaimberg EW, Donovan KF, Smith I, Tothova Z, Wilen C, Orchard R, Virgin HW, Listgarten J, Root DE. Nat Biotechnol. 2016 Jan 18. doi: 10.1038/nbt.3437. PubMed 26780180.
Backbone
  Vector backbone: lentiGuide-Puro
  Backbone manufacturer: Zhang Lab (Addgene plasmid # 52963)
  Vector type: Mammalian Expression, Lentiviral, CRISPR
  Selectable markers: Puromycin
Growth in bacteria
  Bacterial resistance: Ampicillin, 100 μg/mL
  Growth temperature: 37°C
  Growth strain: DH5alpha
  Copy number: High Copy
Gene/Insert
  Gene/Insert name: MAP2K3 (alt names: MAP2K3; NM_002756.4)
  gRNA/shRNA sequence: AAGCTGTCGGTGATCCACAG
  Species: H. sapiens (human)
  Entrez Gene: MAP2K3 (a.k.a. MAPKK3, MEK3, MKK3, PRKMK3, SAPKK-2, SAPKK2)
  Promoter: hU6
  Cloning method: Unknown
  Sequencing primers: 5′ U6-F; 3′ pS2-R
Terms and licenses: Academic/Nonprofit Terms; Industry Terms: Not Available to Industry
Depositor comments: The gRNA was designed to target the following Genbank reference sequence(s): NM_002756.4,NM_145109.2. Note that this plasmid does NOT contain Cas9. It should be used in conjunction with lentiCas9-Blast (Addgene #52962) or otherwise with cell lines already expressing Cas9. Browse the full kinome gRNA library at http://www.addgene.org/pooled-library/broadgpp-human-kinome/ or visit http://www.broadinstitute.org/rnai/public/ for detailed protocols and information.
How to cite: MAP2K3 gRNA (BRDN0001147291) was a gift from John Doench & David Root (Addgene plasmid # 76379 ; http://n2t.net/addgene:76379 ; RRID:Addgene_76379)
