>Addgene plasmid #76379 | MAP2K3 gRNA (BRDN0001147291) | depositor partial sequence | sequence record 143839 | Target Sequence
AAGCTGTCGGTGATCCACAG
