>Addgene plasmid #76379 | MAP2K3 gRNA (BRDN0001147291) | addgene partial sequence | sequence record 185725 | hU6-F
TAGAAAGTAATAATTTCTTGGGTAGTTTGCAGTTTTAAAATTATGTTTTAAAATGGACTATCATATGCTT
ACCGTAACTTGAAAGTATTTCGATTTCTTGGCTTTATATATCTTGTGGAAAGGACGAAACACCGAAGCTG
TCGGTGATCCACAGGTTTTAGAGCTAGAAATAGCAAGTTAAAATAAGGCTAGTCCGTTATCAACTTGAAA
AAGTGGCACCGAGTCGGTGCTTTTTTAAGCTTGGCGTAACTAGATCTTGAGACAAATGGCAGTATTCATC
CACAATTTTAAAAGAAAAGGGGGGATTGGGGGGTACAGTGCAGGGGAAAGAATAGTAGACATAATAGCAA
CAGACATACAAACTAAAGAATTACAAAAACAAATTACAAAAATTCAAAATTTTCGGGTTTATTACAGGGA
CAGCAGAGATCCACTTTGGCGCCGGCTCGAGGGGGCCCGGGTGCAAAGATGGATAAAGTTTTAAACAGAG
AGGAATCTTTGCAGCTAATGGACCTTCTAGGTCTTGAAAGGAGTGGGAATTGGCTCCGGTGCCCGTCAGT
GGGCAGAGCG
